>Addgene plasmid #199671 | Myc-βarrestin2-LOV-Turbo_pCDNA3 | addgene full sequence | sequence record 396881 | Addgene NGS Result
GACGGATCGGGAGATCTCCCGATCCCCTATGGTGCACTCTCAGTACAATCTGCTCTGATGCCGCATAGTT
AAGCCAGTATCTGCTCCCTGCTTGTGTGTTGGAGGTCGCTGAGTAGTGCGCGAGCAAAATTTAAGCTACA
ACAAGGCAAGGCTTGACCGACAATTGCATGAAGAATCTGCTTAGGGTTAGGCGTTTTGCGCTGCTTCGCG
ATGTACGGGCCAGATATACGCGTTGACATTGATTATTGACTAGTTATTAATAGTAATCAATTACGGGGTC
ATTAGTTCATAGCCCATATATGGAGTTCCGCGTTACATAACTTACGGTAAATGGCCCGCCTGGCTGACCG
CCCAACGACCCCCGCCCATTGACGTCAATAATGACGTATGTTCCCATAGTAACGCCAATAGGGACTTTCC
ATTGACGTCAATGGGTGGAGTATTTACGGTAAACTGCCCACTTGGCAGTACATCAAGTGTATCATATGCC
AAGTACGCCCCCTATTGACGTCAATGACGGTAAATGGCCCGCCTGGCATTATGCCCAGTACATGACCTTA
TGGGACTTTCCTACTTGGCAGTACATCTACGTATTAGTCATCGCTATTACCATGGTGATGCGGTTTTGGC
AGTACATCAATGGGCGTGGATAGCGGTTTGACTCACGGGGATTTCCAAGTCTCCACCCCATTGACGTCAA
TGGGAGTTTGTTTTGGCACCAAAATCAACGGGACTTTCCAAAATGTCGTAACAACTCCGCCCCATTGACG
CAAATGGGCGGTAGGCGTGTACGGTGGGAGGTCTATATAAGCAGAGCTCTCTGGCTAACTAGAGAACCCA
CTGCTTACTGGCTTATCGAAATTAATACGACTCACTATAGGGAGACCCAAGCTTGCGGCCGCATGGAACA
AAAGCTTATTTCTGAAGAGGACTTGGGCTCGGGCGGGAGTACCGGTGGTAGTGGGAGCGGTGGTGAAAAA
CCCGGGACCAGGGTCTTCAAGAAGTCGAGCCCTAACTGCAAGCTCACCGTGTACTTGGGCAAGCGTGACT
TTGTGGATCACTTGGACAAAGTGGATCCTGTCGATGGTGTGGTGCTTGTGGATCCTGACTACTTGAAGGA
CCGGAAAGTGTTTGTGACCCTCACCTGTGCCTTCCGCTATGGCCGAGAAGACCTGGATGTACTGGGCCTG
TCTTTCCGCAAAGATCTGTTCATCGCCACCTACCAGGCCTTCCCCCCCATGCCCAACCCACCTCGGCCCC
CCACCCGCCTACAGGACCGACTGCTGAAGAAGTTGGGCCAGCACGCCCACCCCTTTTTTTTCACAATACC
CCAGAATTTGCCTTGCTCCGTCACACTGCAGCCAGGACCGGAGGACACAGGGAAGGCCTGTGGAGTAGAC
TTTGAGATTCGAGCCTTCTGTGCCAAATCTATAGAAGAAAAAAGCCACAAAAGGAACTCCGTGCGGCTTA
TCATCAGAAAGGTACAGTTTGCTCCTGAGACACCCGGCCCCCAGCCATCAGCTGAAACCACACGCCACTT
CCTCATGTCTGACCGGAGGTCCCTGCACCTAGAGGCTTCCCTGGACAAAGAGCTGTACTACCATGGGGAA
CCCCTCAATGTCAACGTCCACGTCACCAACAATTCTGCCAAAACCGTCAAGAAGATCAGAGTGTCTGTGA
GACAGTATGCCGACATTTGCCTCTTCAGCACCGCGCAGTACAAGTGTCCTGTGGCTCAGCTTGAACAAGA
TGACCAGGTGTCTCCCAGTTCCACATTCTGCAAGGTGTACACCATAACCCCGCTGCTCAGTGACAACCGA
GAGAAGCGTGGCCTTGCCCTTGATGGGCAACTCAAGCACGAAGACACCAACCTGGCTTCCAGCACCATTG
TGAAGGAGGGAGCCAACAAGGAGGTGCTGGGAATCCTAGTATCCTACAGGGTCAAGGTGAAGCTGGTGGT
GTCTCGAGGCGGGGATGTCTCCGTGGAGCTACCTTTCGTCCTAATGCACCCCAAGCCCCACGACCACATC
ACCCTTCCCCGACCCCAGTCAGCCCCCCGGGAAATAGACATCCCTGTGGATACCAACCTCATTGAATTCG
ATACCAACTATGCCACAGACGACGACATCGTGTTTGAGGACTTTGCGAGGCTTCGGCTGAAGGGGATGAA
GGATGACGACTGTGATGACCAGTTCTGCGGTGGAAGTGGATCAGGCAGCGGTGGATCTAAAGACAACACA
GTGCCTCTGAAGCTGATCGCCCTCCTGGCCAATGGAGAGTTCCACAGCGGCGAGCAGCTGGGCGAAACCC
TGGGCATGAGCAGAGCCGCTATCAACAAGCACATCCAGACCCTTCGCGACTGGGGCGTCGACGTGTTCAG
CGTGCCCGGCAAGGGCTACAGCCTGCCTGAGCCTATCCCCCTGCTGAACGCCAAGCAGATTCAGGGCCAG
CTGGAATTTAGAGCCACCACCCTGGAAAGAATCGAGAAGTCTTTTGTGATCACCGACCCCAGACTGCCTG
ATAATCCTATCATCTTCGTGTCTGATAGCTTCCTGCAGCTCACCGAGTATTCTCGGGAAGAGATCCTCGG
AAGAAATTGCAGATTCCTGCAGGGCCCAGAGACAGATAGAGCCACAGTGCGGAAGATCAGAGATGCCATC
GACAACCAGACAGAGGTGACCGTGCAGCTGATCAACTACACCAAGTCCGGCAAAAAGTTCTGGAACGTTT
TCCATCTCCAACCTATGAGAGACTACAAGGGCGACGTGCAGTACTTCATCGGAGTTCAGCTGGACGGCAC
CGAGAGACTGCACGGCGCCGCAGAGCGGGAAGCTGTGTGCCTGGTCAAGAAGACCGCCTTCCAGATCGCC
GTGGCTGTGCTGCCCGTGGTGGACAGCACAAACCAGTACCTGCTGGACAGAATCGGCGAGCTGAAGTCCG
GCGACGCTTGTATCGCCGAATACCAGCAGGCCGGCAGAGGCAGCAGAGGCCGGAAATGGTTCAGCCCCTT
CGGCGCCAACCTGTACCTGAGCATGTTTTGGCGGCTGAAAAGAGGCCCTGCCGCCACAGGCCTGGGCCCC
GTGATAGGAATCGTGATGGCCGAGGCTCTGAGGAAGCTGGGTGTGGACAAAGTGCGGGTGAAGTGGCCTA
ACGACCTGTACCTGCAGGACAGAAAGCTGGCCGGCATCCTGGTGGAACTGGCTGGCATCACCGGCGACGC
CGCTCAGATTGTGATCGGCGCTGGCATCAATGTGGCCATGAGACGCGTGGAAGAGAGCGTGGTCAACCAG
GGCTGGATCACACTGCAAGAGGCCGGTGTGAACCTGGATAGGAACACCCTGGCCGCCACCCTGATCAGAG
AGCTGAGAGCCGCTCTGGAATTGTTTGAGCAGGAGGGCCTGGCCCCTTACCTGCCACGGTGGGAGAAACT
GGATAACTTCATCAACAGGCCTGTGAAGCTGATCATCGGCGATAAGGAAATCCTGGGAATCAGCCGGGGC
ATCGACAAGCAGGGAGCCCTGCTGCTGGAACAAGATGGAGTGATTAAGCCTTGGATGGGCGGAGAAATCA
GCCTGCGGTCCGCCGAGAAGTAATCTAGAGGGCCCTATTCTATAGTGTCACCTAAATGCTAGAGCTCGCT
GATCAGCCTCGACTGTGCCTTCTAGTTGCCAGCCATCTGTTGTTTGCCCCTCCCCCGTGCCTTCCTTGAC
CCTGGAAGGTGCCACTCCCACTGTCCTTTCCTAATAAAATGAGGAAATTGCATCGCATTGTCTGAGTAGG
TGTCATTCTATTCTGGGGGGTGGGGTGGGGCAGGACAGCAAGGGGGAGGATTGGGAAGACAATAGCAGGC
ATGCTGGGGATGCGGTGGGCTCTATGGCTTCTGAGGCGGAAAGAACCAGCTGGGGCTCTAGGGGGTATCC
CC
[124 nt withheld, positions 3923-4046]
C
[91 nt withheld, positions 4048-4138]
A
[49 nt withheld, positions 4140-4188]
CCTTTGACGTTGGAGTCCACGTTCTTT
[37 nt withheld, positions 4216-4252]
ACCCTATCTCGGTCTATTCTTTTGATTTATAAGGGATTTTGCCGATTTCGGCCTATTGGTTAAAAAATGA
GCTGATTTAACAAAAATTTAACGCGAATTAATTCTGTGGAATGTGTGTCAGTTAGGGTGTGGAAAGTCCC
CAGGCTCCCCAGCAGGCAGAAGTATGCAAAGCATGCATCTCAATTAGTCAGCAACCAGGTGTGGAAAGTC
CCCAGGCTCCCCAGCAGGCAGAAGTATGCAAAGCATGCATCTCAATTAGTCAGCAACCATAGTCCCGCCC
CTAACTCCGCCCATCCCGCCCCTAACTCCGCCCAGTTCCGCCCATTCTCCGCCCCATGGCTGACTAATTT
TTTTTATTTATGCAGAGGCCGAGGCCGCCTCTGCCTCTGAGCTATTCCAGAAGTAGTGAGGAGGCTTTTT
TGGAGGCCTAGGCTTTTGCAAAAAGCTCCCGGGAGCTTGTATATCCATTTTCGGATCTGATCAAGAGACA
GGATGAGGATCGTTTCGCATGATTGAACAAGATGGATTGCACGCAGGTTCTCCGGCCGCTTGGGTGGAGA
GGCTATTCGGCTATGACTGGGCACAACAGACAATCGGCTGCTCTGATGCCGCCGTGTTCCGGCTGTCAGC
GCAGGGGCGCCCGGTTCTTTTTGTCAAGACCGACCTGTCCGGTGCCCTGAATGAACTGCAGGACGAGGCA
GCGCGGCTATCGTGGCTGGCCACGACGGGCGTTCCTTGCGCAGCTGTGCTCGACGTTGTCACTGAAGCGG
GAAGGGACTGGCTGCTATTGGGCGAAGTGCCGGGGCAGGATCTCCTGTCATCTCACCTTGCTCCTGCCGA
GAAAGTATCCATCATGGCTGATGCAATGCGGCGGCTGCATACGCTTGATCCGGCTACCTGCCCATTCGAC
CACCAAGCGAAACATCGCATCGAGCGAGCACGTACTCGGATGGAAGCCGGTCTTGTCGATCAGGATGATC
TGGACGAAGAGCATCAGGGGCTCGCGCCAGCCGAACTGTTCGCCAGGCTCAAGGCGCGCATGCCCGACGG
CGAGGATCTCGTCGTGACCCATGGCGATGCCTGCTTGCCGAATATCATGGTGGAAAATGGCCGCTTTTCT
GGATTCATCGACTGTGGCCGGCTGGGTGTGGCGGACCGCTATCAGGACATAGCGTTGGCTACCCGTGATA
TTGCTGAAGAGCTTGGCGGCGAATGGGCTGACCGCTTCCTCGTGCTTTACGGTATCGCCGCTCCCGATTC
GCAGCGCATCGCCTTCTATCGCCTTCTTGACGAGTTCTTCTGAGCGGGACTCTGGGGTTCGAAATGACCG
ACCAAGCGACGCCCAACCTGCCATCACGAGATTTCGATTCCACCGCCGCCTTCTATGAAAGGTTGGGCTT
CGGAATCGTTTTCCGGGACGCCGGCTGGATGATCCTCCAGCGCGGGGATCTCATGCTGGAGTTCTTCGCC
CACCCCAACTTGTTTATTGCAGCTTATAATGGTTACAAATAAAGCAATAGCATCACAAATTTCACAAATA
AAGCATTTTTTTCACTGCATTCTAGTTGTGGTTTGTCCAAACTCATCAATGTATCTTATCATGTCTGTAT
ACCGTCGACCTCTAGCTAGAGCTTGGCGTAATCATGGTCATAGCTGTTTCCTGTGTGAAATTGTTATCCG
CTCACAATTCCACACAACATACGAGCCGGAAGCATAAAGTGTAAAGCCTGGGGTGCCTAATGAGTGAGCT
AACTCACATTAATTGCGTTGCGCTCACTGCCCGCTTTCCAGTCGGGAAACCTGTCGTGCCAGCTGCATTA
ATGAATCGGCCAACGCGCGGGGAGAGGCGGTTTGCGTATTGGGCGCTCTTCCGCTTCCTCGCTCACTGAC
TCGCTGCGCTCGGTCGTTCGGCTGCGGCGAGCGGTATCAGCTCACTCAAAGGCGGTAATACGGTTATCCA
CAGAATCAGGGGATAACGCAGGAAAGAACATGTGAGCAAAAGGCCAGCAAAAGGCCAGGAACCGTAAAAA
GGCCGCGTTGCTGGCGTTTTTCCATAGGCTCCGCCCCCCTGACGAGCATCACAAAAATCGACGCTCAAGT
CAGAGGTGGCGAAACCCGACAGGACTATAAAGATACCAGGCGTTTCCCCCTGGAAGCTCCCTCGTGCGCT
CTCCTGTTCCGACCCTGCCGCTTACCGGATACCTGTCCGCCTTTCTCCCTTCGGGAAGCGTGGCGCTTTC
TCATAGCTCACGCTGTAGGTATCTCAGTTCGGTGTAGGTCGTTCGCTCCAAGCTGGGCTGTGTGCACAAA
CCCCCCGTTCAGCCCGACCGCTGCGCCTTATCCGGTAACTATCGTCTTGAGTCCAACCCGGTAAGACACG
ACTTATCGCCACTGGCAGCAGCCACTGGTAACAGGATTAGCAGAGCGAGGTATGTAGGCGGTGCTACAGA
GTTCTTGAAGTGGTGGCCTAACTACGGCTACACTAGAAGAACAGTATTTGGTATCTGCGCTCTGCTGAAG
CCAGTTACCTTCGGAAAAAGAGTTGGTAGCTCTTGATCCGGCAAACAAACCACCGCTGGTAGCGGTGGTT
TTTTTGTTTGCAAGCAGCAGATTACGCGCAGAAAAAAAGGATCTCAAGAAGATCCTTTGATCTTTTCTAC
GGGGTCTGACGCTCAGTGGAACGAAAACTCACGTTAAGGGATTTTGGTCATGAGATTATCAAAAAGGATC
TTCACCTAGATCCTTTTAAATTAAAAATGAAGTTTTAAATCAATCTAAAGTATATATGAGTAAACTTGGT
CTGACAGTTACCAATGCTTAATCAGTGAGGCACCTATCTCAGCGATCTGTCTATTTCGTTCATCCATAGT
TGCCTGACTCCCCGTCGTGTAGATAACTACGATACGGGAGGGCTTACCATCTGGCCCCAGTGCTGCAATG
ATACCGCGAGACCCACGCTCACCGGCTCCAGATTTATCAGCAATAAACCAGCCAGCCGGAAGGGCCGAGC
GCAGAAGTGGTCCTGCAACTTTATCCGCCTCCATCCAGTCTATTAATTGTTGCCGGGAAGCTAGAGTAAG
TAGTTCGCCAGTTAATAGTTTGCGCAACGTTGTTGCCATTGCTACAGGCATCGTGGTGTCACGCTCGTCG
TTTGGTATGGCTTCATTCAGCTCCGGTTCCCAACGATCAAGGCGAGTTACATGATCCCCCATGTTGTGCA
AAAAAGCGGTTAGCTCCTTCGGTCCTCCGATCGTTGTCAGAAGTAAGTTGGCCGCAGTGTTATCACTCAT
GGTTATGGCAGCACTGCATAATTCTCTTACTGTCATGCCATCCGTAAGATGCTTTTCTGTGACTGGTGAG
TACTCAACCAAGTCATTCTGAGAATAGTGTATGCGGCGACCGAGTTGCTCTTGCCCGGCGTCAATACGGG
ATAATACCGCGCCACATAGCAGAACTTTAAAAGTGCTCATCATTGGAAAACGTTCTTCGGGGCGAAAACT
CTCAAGGATCTTACCGCTGTTGAGATCCAGTTCGATGTAACCCACTCGTGCACCCAACTGATCTTCAGCA
TCTTTTACTTTCACCAGCGTTTCTGGGTGAGCAAAAACAGGAAGGCAAAATGCCGCAAAAAAGGGAATAA
GGGCGACACGGAAATGTTGAATACTCATACTCTTCCTTTTTCAATATTATTGAAGCATTTATCAGGGTTA
TTGTCTCATGAGCGGATACATATTTGAATGTATTTAGAAAAATAAACAAATAGGGGTTCCGCGCACATTT
CCCCGAAAAGTGCCACCTGACGTC
Features (pLannotate 1.2.2; 23 found; start..end, strand, type, name):
     28..80      -  misc_feature   bom (fragment): basis of mobility region from pBR322
    235..614     +  enhancer       CMV enhancer: human cytomegalovirus immediate early enhancer
    615..818     +  promoter       CMV promoter: human cytomegalovirus (CMV) immediate early promoter
    814..847     +  LTR            5' LTR (truncated) (fragment): truncated 5' long terminal repeat (LTR) from HIV-1
    863..881     +  promoter       T7 promoter: promoter for bacteriophage T7 RNA polymerase
    909..935     +  CDS            Myc (fragment): Myc (human c-Myc proto-oncogene) epitope tag
    972..2198    +  CDS            Arrb2: ARRB2_RAT - Experimental evidence at protein level: Swiss-Prot protein existence level 1. Functions in regulating agonist-mediated G-protein coupled receptor (GPCR) signaling by mediating both receptor desensitization and resensitization processes. During homologous desensitization, beta- arrestins bind to the GPRK-phosphorylated receptor and sterically preclude its coupling to the cognate G-protein; the binding appears to require additional receptor determinants exposed only in the active receptor conformation. The beta-arrestins target many receptors for internalization by acting as endocyti
   2481..2798    +  CDS            miniSOG: miniSOG is a basic (constitutively fluorescent) cyan fluorescent protein published in 2011, derived from Arabidopsis thaliana. It requires the cofactor flavin for fluorescence.
   3609..3627    -  promoter       SP6 promoter: promoter for bacteriophage SP6 RNA polymerase
   3653..3877    +  polyA_signal   bGH poly(A) signal: bovine growth hormone polyadenylation signal
   3881..3902    +  promoter       SV40 promoter (fragment): SV40 enhancer and early promoter
   3923..4351    +  rep_origin     f1 ori (sequence partly withheld): f1 bacteriophage origin of replication; arrow indicates direction of (+) strand synthesis
   4365..4694    +  promoter       SV40 promoter: SV40 enhancer and early promoter
   4761..5552    +  CDS            neo: KKA2_KLEPN - Also known as kan, nptII. Experimental evidence at protein level: Swiss-Prot protein existence level 1. Resistance to kanamycin, neomycin, paromomycin, ribostamycin, butirosin and gentamicin B. From Klebsiella pneumoniae.
   5576..5734    +  CDS            ble (fragment): BLE_KLEPN - Experimental evidence at protein level: Swiss-Prot protein existence level 1. Binding protein with a strong affinity to the bleomycin family of antibiotics. Binds to CL990; an antimitotic-antibiotic compound. From Klebsiella pneumoniae.
   5729..5850    +  polyA_signal   SV40 poly(A) signal: SV40 polyadenylation signal
   5923..5939    -  protein_bind   lac operator: The lac repressor binds to the lac operator to inhibit transcription in E. coli. This inhibition can be relieved by adding lactose or isopropyl-β-D-thiogalactopyranoside (IPTG). lac repressor encoded by lacI
   5947..5977    -  promoter       lac promoter: promoter for the E. coli lac operon
   5992..6013    -  protein_bind   CAP binding site: CAP binding activates transcription in the presence of cAMP. E. coli catabolite activator protein
   6026..6118    -  CDS            lacI (fragment): lac repressor; lacI; The lac repressor binds to the lac operator to inhibit transcription in E. coli. This inhibition can be relieved by adding lactose or isopropyl-β-D-thiogalactopyranoside (IPTG).
   6301..6889    -  rep_origin     ori: high-copy-number ColE1/pMB1/pBR322/pUC origin of replication
   7060..7920    -  CDS            AmpR: β-lactamase; bla; confers resistance to ampicillin, carbenicillin, and related antibiotics
   7921..8025    -  promoter       AmpR promoter: bla
