[The description below was written by a language model from this plasmid's Addgene catalogue record and pLannotate feature annotations shown in this document.]
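Description:
Myc-βarrestin2-LOV-Turbo_pCDNA3 is a mammalian expression plasmid of about 8.1 kb built on the pcDNA3 backbone. It is propagated in E. coli through a high-copy ColE1/pUC-type origin with ampicillin selection (AmpR under its own bla promoter). It also carries an f1 origin for single-stranded DNA production. For mammalian cells, an SV40 enhancer/early promoter drives the neo gene, terminated by an SV40 polyadenylation signal, which allows G418 selection of stable transfectants. Several short annotated fragments (bom, lac promoter/operator, lacI, ble, and a truncated HIV-1 LTR hit) appear to be backbone remnants or incidental matches rather than functional parts.

The payload is a single fusion open reading frame transcribed from the CMV immediate-early enhancer/promoter and terminated by the bGH polyadenylation signal, with T7 and SP6 promoters flanking the cloning region. It begins with an N-terminal Myc epitope tag for detection, followed by β-arrestin2 (the annotation matches the rat Arrb2 protein), and ends with LOV-Turbo, a synthetic light-regulated version of the TurboID biotin ligase. The annotation tool does not label the ligase portions. It marks a segment inside the LOV-Turbo region as miniSOG, which most likely reflects sequence similarity to a flavin-binding LOV domain rather than a fluorescent reporter.

In LOV-Turbo, this light-sensing domain allosterically controls ligase activity, so proximity biotinylation can be switched on by illumination. β-arrestin2 binds activated, phosphorylated GPCRs and mediates their desensitisation and internalisation. Fusing it to LOV-Turbo should therefore allow temporally controlled labelling of proteins near arrestin in living cells, although the record states the purpose only as expression of the fusion in mammalian cells.
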