Addgene plasmid #199671: Myc-βarrestin2-LOV-Turbo_pCDNA3
Purpose: expresses Myc-βarrestin2-LOV-Turbo in mammalian cells
Depositing lab: Alice Ting. Depositing organization: Stanford University. Publication: Engineered allostery in light-regulated LOV-Turbo enables precise spatiotemporal control of proximity labeling in living cells. Lee SY, Cheah JS, Zhao B, Xu C, Roh H, Kim CK, Cho KF, Udeshi ND, Carr SA, Ting AY. Nat Methods. 2023 May 15. doi: 10.1038/s41592-023-01880-5. PubMed 37188954.
Backbone
  Vector backbone: pcDNA3
  Backbone size w/o insert (bp): 5366
  Total vector size (bp): 8057
  Vector type: Mammalian Expression
  Selectable markers: Neomycin (select with G418)
Growth in bacteria
  Bacterial resistance: Ampicillin, 100 μg/mL
  Growth temperature: 37°C
  Growth strain: DH5alpha
  Copy number: High Copy
Gene/Insert
  Gene/Insert name: LOV-Turbo (alt name: Light regulated TurboID)
  Species: Synthetic
  Insert size (bp): 1362
  Promoter: CMV
  Tag / fusion protein: Myc (N terminal on insert); βarrestin2 (N terminal on insert)
  Cloning method: Gibson Cloning
  Sequencing primers: 5′ CGCAAATGGGCGGTAGGCGTG; 3′ gcctcgactgtgccttctagtt
Terms and licenses: Academic/Nonprofit Terms; Industry Terms: Not Available to Industry
Depositor comments: Please visit https://www.biorxiv.org/content/10.1101/2023.03.09.531939v1 for bioRxiv preprint.
How to cite: Myc-βarrestin2-LOV-Turbo_pCDNA3 was a gift from Alice Ting (Addgene plasmid # 199671 ; http://n2t.net/addgene:199671 ; RRID:Addgene_199671)
